Addgene plasmid #138722: pHIE042 ZF43x0 mKate2 (TUPV1)
Purpose: mMoClo TUPV, with ZF43x0 promoter and mKate2 in the MCS
Depositing lab: Joshua Leonard. Depositing organization: Northwestern University. Publication: The COMET toolkit for composing customizable genetic programs in mammalian cells. Donahue PS, Draut JW, Muldoon JJ, Edelstein HI, Bagheri N, Leonard JN. Nat Commun. 2020 Feb 7;11(1):779. doi: 10.1038/s41467-019-14147-5. PubMed 32034124.
Backbone
  Vector backbone: pPD561 TUPV1 CAG
  Vector type: Mammalian Expression, Synthetic Biology
Growth in bacteria
  Bacterial resistance: Ampicillin, 100 μg/mL
  Growth temperature: 37°C
  Growth strain: DH5alpha
  Copy number: High Copy
Gene/Insert
  Gene/Insert name: ZF43x0
  Species: Synthetic
  Promoter: ZF43x0
  Cloning method: Restriction Enzyme; 5′ cloning site BglII (not destroyed); 3′ cloning site NheI (not destroyed)
  Sequencing primers: 5′ CGACACGGAAATGTTGAATAC; 3′ TAGAAGGCACAGTCGAGG
Terms and licenses: Academic/Nonprofit Terms; Industry Terms: Not Available to Industry
Depositor comments: Leonard lab plasmid reference number: L1524
How to cite: pHIE042 ZF43x0 mKate2 (TUPV1) was a gift from Joshua Leonard (Addgene plasmid # 138722 ; http://n2t.net/addgene:138722 ; RRID:Addgene_138722)
