[The description below was written by a language model from this plasmid's Addgene catalogue record and pLannotate feature annotations shown in this document.]
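Description:
pHIE042 ZF43x0 mKate2 (TUPV1) is a 4,987 bp mammalian expression and synthetic-biology plasmid from the COMET toolkit for building customizable genetic programs in mammalian cells. It is a mammalian MoClo (mMoClo) transcription unit positioning vector, built on the pPD561 TUPV1 CAG backbone. In this version a synthetic promoter called ZF43x0 was cloned between the retained BglII and NheI sites, and mKate2 occupies the multiple cloning site. The plasmid is propagated in E. coli at high copy from a ColE1/pUC-type origin and selected with ampicillin through the bla gene and its promoter. An f1 phage origin is also annotated.

The transcription unit consists of a fragment of a minimal TATA-box promoter, followed by the coding sequence for mKate2, a monomeric, rapidly maturing red fluorescent protein, and the bovine growth hormone polyadenylation signal. The name suggests a promoter of the ZF43 zinc-finger series carrying zero binding sites. This fits the feature table, which shows only the minimal promoter upstream of the reporter, but the record does not state it explicitly. On that reading, the construct would report basal, activator-independent expression and act as a baseline control alongside promoters that do carry binding sites.

Other annotated features look like backbone remnants. An SV40 early promoter is followed by only a short fragment of the bleomycin-resistance gene and an SV40 poly(A) signal, so no intact mammalian selection marker is evident. There are also a lac promoter, operator and CAP site, a lacI fragment and a pBluescript MCS fragment.
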