Features (pLannotate 1.2.2; 16 found; start..end, strand, type, name):
      1..105     -  promoter       AmpR promoter: bla
    229..245     +  promoter       minP (fragment): minimal TATA-box promoter with low basal activity
    287..982     +  CDS            mKate2: mKate2 is a basic (constitutively fluorescent) red fluorescent protein published in 2009, derived from Entacmaea quadricolor. It is reported to be a rapidly-maturing monomer with moderate acid sensitivity.
   1036..1147    +  polyA_signal   bGH poly(A) signal: bovine growth hormone polyadenylation signal
   1632..1657    -  misc_feature   MCS (fragment): pBluescript multiple cloning site
   2029..2457    +  rep_origin     f1 ori (sequence partly withheld): f1 bacteriophage origin of replication; arrow indicates direction of (+) strand synthesis
   2462..2484    +  promoter       SV40 promoter (fragment): SV40 enhancer and early promoter
   2485..2676    +  promoter       SV40 promoter: SV40 early promoter
   2703..2801    +  CDS            ble (fragment): BLE_KLEPN - Experimental evidence at protein level: Swiss-Prot protein existence level 1. Binding protein with a strong affinity to the bleomycin family of antibiotics. Binds to CL990; an antimitotic-antibiotic compound. From Klebsiella pneumoniae.
   2796..2917    +  polyA_signal   SV40 poly(A) signal: SV40 polyadenylation signal
   2990..3006    -  protein_bind   lac operator: The lac repressor binds to the lac operator to inhibit transcription in E. coli. This inhibition can be relieved by adding lactose or isopropyl-β-D-thiogalactopyranoside (IPTG). lac repressor encoded by lacI
   3014..3044    -  promoter       lac promoter: promoter for the E. coli lac operon
   3059..3080    -  protein_bind   CAP binding site: CAP binding activates transcription in the presence of cAMP. E. coli catabolite activator protein
   3093..3185    -  CDS            lacI (fragment): lac repressor; lacI; The lac repressor binds to the lac operator to inhibit transcription in E. coli. This inhibition can be relieved by adding lactose or isopropyl-β-D-thiogalactopyranoside (IPTG).
   3368..3956    -  rep_origin     ori: high-copy-number ColE1/pMB1/pBR322/pUC origin of replication
   4127..4987    -  CDS            AmpR: β-lactamase; bla; confers resistance to ampicillin, carbenicillin, and related antibiotics
>Addgene plasmid #138722 | pHIE042 ZF43x0 mKate2 (TUPV1) | addgene full sequence | sequence record 317934 | Addgene NGS Result
ACTCTTCCTTTTTCAATATTATTGAAGCATTTATCAGGGTTATTGTCTCATGAGCGGATACATATTTGAA
TGTATTTAGAAAAATAAACAAATAGGGGTTCCGCGCACATTTCCCCGAAAAGTGCCACCTGACGTCGACG
GATCGGGAGATCGAAGACGGTGCCAAGGTCTTGACAAACGAGTGCTAGTACAAGATCTGAATTCGAGACC
ACAGGTCTCGGATCCCTCTAGAGGGTATATAATGGGGGCCACTAGTCTACTACCAGAGCTCATCGCTAGC
GCCACCATGGTGAGCGAGCTGATTAAGGAGAACATGCACATGAAGCTGTATATGGAGGGCACCGTGAACA
ACCACCACTTCAAGTGTACCTCCGAGGGCGAAGGCAAGCCCTACGAGGGCACCCAGACCATGAGAATCAA
GGCGGTCGAGGGCGGCCCTCTCCCCTTCGCCTTCGACATCCTGGCTACCAGCTTCATGTACGGCAGCAAA
ACCTTCATCAACCACACCCAGGGCATCCCCGACTTCTTTAAGCAGTCCTTCCCCGAGGGCTTCACATGGG
AGAGAGTCACCACATACGAAGATGGGGGCGTGCTGACCGCTACCCAGGACACCAGCCTCCAGGACGGCTG
CCTCATCTACAACGTCAAGATCAGAGGGGTGAACTTCCCATCCAACGGCCCTGTGATGCAGAAGAAAACA
CTCGGCTGGGAGGCCTCCACCGAAACCCTGTACCCCGCTGACGGCGGCCTGGAAGGCAGAGCCGACATGG
CCCTGAAGCTCGTGGGCGGGGGCCACCTGATCTGCAACTTGAAAACCACATACAGATCCAAGAAACCCGC
TAAGAACCTCAAGATGCCCGGCGTCTACTATGTGGACAGGAGACTGGAAAGAATCAAGGAGGCCGACAAA
GAAACCTACGTCGAGCAGCACGAGGTGGCTGTGGCCAGATACTGCGACCTCCCTAGCAAACTGGGGCACA
GATGAGCGGCCGCTCGAGTCTAGAGGGCCCGTTTAAACCCGCTGATCAGCCTCGACTGTGCCTTCTAGTT
GCCAGCCATCTGTTGTTTGCCCCTCCCCCGTGCCTTCCTTGACCCTGGAAGGTGCCACTCCCACTGTCCT
TTCCTAATAAAATGAGGAAATTGCATCGCATTGTCTGAGTAGGTGTCATTCTATTCTGGGGGGTGGGGTG
GGGCAGGACAGCAAGGGGGAGGATTGGGAAGTCAATAGCAGGCATGCTGGGGATGCGGTGGGCTCTATGG
CTTCTGAGGCAGGTCGAGGGTACATGCGCCTTACTCCTTGTGAGCGCATCGCGATAAGCTCTAGAGGGAC
AGCCCCCCCCCAAAGCCCCCAGGGATGTAATTACGTCCCTCCCCCGCTAGGGGGCAGCAGCGAGCCGCCC
GGGGCTCCGCTCCGGTCCGGCGCTCCCCCCGCATCCCCGAGCCGGCAGCGTGCGGGGACAGCCCGGGCAC
GGGGAAGGTGGCACGGGATCGCTTTCCTCTGAACGCTTCTCGCTGCTCTTTGAGCCTGCAGACACCTGGG
GGGATACGGGGAAAAAGCTTTAGGCTGAAAGAGAGATTTAGAATGACAGAATCATAGAACGGCCTGCGTA
CGGATGGGGCTCTAGCTCTAGAGCTTGATATCGAATTCCTGCAGCCCCGCTAGAGGGACAGCCCCCCCCC
AAAGCCCCCAGGGATGTAATTACGTCCCTCCCCCGCTAGGGGGCAGCAGCGAGCCGCCCGGGGCTCCGCT
CCGGTCCGGCGCTCCCCCCGCATCCCCGAGCCGGCAGCGTGCGGGGACAGCCCGGGCACGGGGAAGGTGG
CACGGGATCGCTTTCCTCTGAACGCTTCTCGCTGCTCTTTGAGCCTGCAGACACCTGGGGGGATACGGGG
AAAAAGCTTTAGGCTGAAAGAGAGATTTAGAATGACAGAATCATAGAACGGCCTGGGCGCGCCTGGTGGC
GAACGATCAACAGACGGGAGAGGGCAAAAGTCTTCGCTGACAGCGACCGGACTCTAGGGGGTATCCCC
[124 nt withheld, positions 2029-2152]
C
[91 nt withheld, positions 2154-2244]
A
[49 nt withheld, positions 2246-2294]
CCTTTGACGTTGGAGTCCACGTTCTTT
[37 nt withheld, positions 2322-2358]
ACCCTATCTCGGTCTATTCTTTTGATTTATAAGGGATTTTGCCGATTTCGGCCTATTGGTTAAAAAATGA
GCTGATTTAACAAAAATTTAACGCGAATTAATTCTGTGGAATGTGTGTCAGTTAGGCTCAATTAGTCAGC
AACCATAGTCCCGCCCCTAACTCCGCCCATCCCGCCCCTAACTCCGCCCAGTTCCGCCCATTCTCCGCCC
CATGGCTGACTAATTTTTTTTATTTATGCAGAGGCCGAGGCCGCCTCTGCCTCTGAGCTATTCCAGAAGT
AGTGAGGAGGCTTTTTTGGAGGCCTAGGCTTTTGCAAAAAGCTCCCGGGAGCTTGTATATCCATTTTCGG
AGGTTGGGCTTCGGAATCGTTTTCCGGGACGCCGGCTGGATGATCCTCCAGCGCGGGGATCTCATGCTGG
AGTTCTTCGCCCACCCCAACTTGTTTATTGCAGCTTATAATGGTTACAAATAAAGCAATAGCATCACAAA
TTTCACAAATAAAGCATTTTTTTCACTGCATTCTAGTTGTGGTTTGTCCAAACTCATCAATGTATCTTAT
CATGTCTGTATACCGTCGACCTCTAGCTAGAGCTTGGCGTAATCATGGTCATAGCTGTTTCCTGTGTGAA
ATTGTTATCCGCTCACAATTCCACACAACATACGAGCCGGAAGCATAAAGTGTAAAGCCTGGGGTGCCTA
ATGAGTGAGCTAACTCACATTAATTGCGTTGCGCTCACTGCCCGCTTTCCAGTCGGGAAACCTGTCGTGC
CAGCTGCATTAATGAATCGGCCAACGCGCGGGGAGAGGCGGTTTGCGTATTGGGCGCTCTTCCGCTTCCT
CGCTCACTGACTCGCTGCGCTCGGTCGTTCGGCTGCGGCGAGCGGTATCAGCTCACTCAAAGGCGGTAAT
ACGGTTATCCACAGAATCAGGGGATAACGCAGGAAAGAACATGTGAGCAAAAGGCCAGCAAAAGGCCAGG
AACCGTAAAAAGGCCGCGTTGCTGGCGTTTTTCCATAGGCTCCGCCCCCCTGACGAGCATCACAAAAATC
GACGCTCAAGTCAGAGGTGGCGAAACCCGACAGGACTATAAAGATACCAGGCGTTTCCCCCTGGAAGCTC
CCTCGTGCGCTCTCCTGTTCCGACCCTGCCGCTTACCGGATACCTGTCCGCCTTTCTCCCTTCGGGAAGC
GTGGCGCTTTCTCATAGCTCACGCTGTAGGTATCTCAGTTCGGTGTAGGTCGTTCGCTCCAAGCTGGGCT
GTGTGCACGAACCCCCCGTTCAGCCCGACCGCTGCGCCTTATCCGGTAACTATCGTCTTGAGTCCAACCC
GGTAAGACACGACTTATCGCCACTGGCAGCAGCCACTGGTAACAGGATTAGCAGAGCGAGGTATGTAGGC
GGTGCTACAGAGTTCTTGAAGTGGTGGCCTAACTACGGCTACACTAGAAGAACAGTATTTGGTATCTGCG
CTCTGCTGAAGCCAGTTACCTTCGGAAAAAGAGTTGGTAGCTCTTGATCCGGCAAACAAACCACCGCTGG
TAGCGGTGGTTTTTTTGTTTGCAAGCAGCAGATTACGCGCAGAAAAAAAGGATCTCAAGAAGATCCTTTG
ATCTTTTCTACGGGGTCTGACGCTCAGTGGAACGAAAACTCACGTTAAGGGATTTTGGTCATGAGATTAT
CAAAAAGGATCTTCACCTAGATCCTTTTAAATTAAAAATGAAGTTTTAAATCAATCTAAAGTATATATGA
GTAAACTTGGTCTGACAGTTACCAATGCTTAATCAGTGAGGCACCTATCTCAGCGATCTGTCTATTTCGT
TCATCCATAGTTGCCTGACTCCCCGTCGTGTAGATAACTACGATACGGGAGGGCTTACCATCTGGCCCCA
GTGCTGCAATGATACCGCGAGATCCACGCTCACCGGCTCCAGATTTATCAGCAATAAACCAGCCAGCCGG
AAGGGCCGAGCGCAGAAGTGGTCCTGCAACTTTATCCGCCTCCATCCAGTCTATTAATTGTTGCCGGGAA
GCTAGAGTAAGTAGTTCGCCAGTTAATAGTTTGCGCAACGTTGTTGCCATTGCTACAGGCATCGTGGTGT
CACGCTCGTCGTTTGGTATGGCTTCATTCAGCTCCGGTTCCCAACGATCAAGGCGAGTTACATGATCCCC
CATGTTGTGCAAAAAAGCGGTTAGCTCCTTCGGTCCTCCGATCGTTGTCAGAAGTAAGTTGGCCGCAGTG
TTATCACTCATGGTTATGGCAGCACTGCATAATTCTCTTACTGTCATGCCATCCGTAAGATGCTTTTCTG
TGACTGGTGAGTACTCAACCAAGTCATTCTGAGAATAGTGTATGCGGCGACCGAGTTGCTCTTGCCCGGC
GTCAATACGGGATAATACCGCGCCACATAGCAGAACTTTAAAAGTGCTCATCATTGGAAAACGTTCTTCG
GGGCGAAAACTCTCAAGGATCTTACCGCTGTTGAGATCCAGTTCGATGTAACCCACTCGTGCACCCAACT
GATCTTCAGCATCTTTTACTTTCACCAGCGTTTCTGGGTGAGCAAAAACAGGAAGGCAAAATGCCGCAAA
AAAGGGAATAAGGGCGACACGGAAATGTTGAATACTCAT
