>Addgene plasmid #138722 | pHIE042 ZF43x0 mKate2 (TUPV1) | depositor partial sequence | sequence record 268103 | ZF43x0 promoter
AGATCTGAATTCGAGACCACAGGTCTCGGATCCCTCTAGAGGGTATATAATGGGGGCCACTAGTCTACTA
CCAGAGCTCATCGCTAGC
